>Addgene plasmid #191151 | EK0354 SFFV-mCherry-SG(Bdnf.s1L72)SG-EGFP (FLP-IN) | addgene full sequence | sequence record 375599 | Addgene NGS Result
AGTATCTGCTCCCTGCTTGTGTGTTGGAGGTCGCTGAGTAGTGCGCGAGCAAAATTTAAGCTACAACAAG
GCAAGGCTTGACCGACAATTGCCGATAAAATAAAAGATTTTATTTAGTCTCCAGAAAAAGGGGGGAATGA
AAGACCCCACCTGTAGGTTTGGCAAGCTAGCTGCAGTAACGCCATTTTGCAAGGCATGGAAAAATACCAA
ACCAAGAATAGAGAAGTTCAGATCAAGGGCGGGTACATGAAAATAGCTAACGTTGGGCCAAACAGGATAT
CTGCGGTGAGCAGTTTCGGCCCCGGCCCGGGGCCAAGAACAGATGGTCACCGCAGTTTCGGCCCCGGCCC
GAGGCCAAGAACAGATGGTCCCCAGATATGGCCCAACCCTCAGCAGTTTCTTAAGACCCATCAGATGTTT
CCAGGCTCCCCCAAGGACCTGAAATGACCCTGCGCCTTATTTGAATTAACCAATCAGCCTGCTTCTCGCT
TCTGTTCGCGCGCTTCTGCTTCCCGAGCTCTATAAAAGAGCTCACAACCCCTCACTCGGCGCGCCAGTCC
TCCGACAGACTGAGTCGCCCGGGAAGCTTCGCCACCATGGTGAGCAAGGGCGAGGAGGATAACATGGCCA
TCATCAAGGAGTTCATGCGCTTCAAGGTGCACATGGAGGGCTCCGTGAACGGCCACGAGTTCGAGATCGA
GGGCGAGGGCGAGGGCCGCCCCTACGAGGGCACCCAGACCGCCAAGCTGAAGGTGACCAAGGGTGGCCCC
CTGCCCTTCGCCTGGGACATCCTGTCCCCTCAGTTCATGTACGGCTCCAAGGCCTACGTGAAGCACCCCG
CCGACATTCCCGACTACTTGAAGCTGTCCTTCCCCGAGGGCTTCAAGTGGGAGCGCGTGATGAACTTCGA
GGACGGCGGCGTGGTGACCGTGACCCAGGACTCCTCCCTGCAGGACGGCGAGTTCATCTACAAGGTGAAG
CTGCGCGGCACCAACTTCCCCTCCGACGGCCCCGTAATGCAGAAGAAGACCATGGGCTGGGAGGCCTCCT
CCGAGCGGATGTACCCCGAGGACGGCGCCCTGAAGGGCGAGATCAAGCAGAGGCTGAAGCTGAAGGACGG
CGGCCACTACGACGCTGAGGTCAAGACCACCTACAAGGCCAAGAAGCCCGTGCAGCTGCCCGGCGCCTAC
AACGTCAACATCAAGTTGGACATCACCTCCCACAACGAGGACTACACCATCGTGGAACAGTACGAACGCG
CCGAGGGCCGCCACTCCACCGGCGGCATGGACGAGCTGTACAAGAGCGAAGCCAGACACAAACAGAAAAT
TGTGGCTCCGGTGAAACAGACTTTGAATTTTGACCTTCTGAAGCTGGCGGGAGACGTCGAGTCCAACCCC
GGTCCCGGATCCCAACATACAAATGTAACGCTTTATCAACCAGAATAGATAGTGAAGAAATTTTCTCCAT
CCCTACTCCGGGTGACCGGTGAGGCACGGCATAAGCAAAAGATCGTAGCCCCAGTAAAGCAAACACTCAA
CTTCGATCTACTCAAACTCGCAGGTGATGTGGAATCTAATCCAGGACCTGTCTCAAAGGGCGAGGAACTT
TTTACGGGCGTTGTTCCGATCCTCGTCGAATTGGACGGGGACGTTAATGGGCATAAATTCTCAGTTAGTG
GTGAGGGTGAGGGGGACGCGACATATGGGAAACTTACGCTGAAGTTCATATGTACCACCGGAAAATTGCC
AGTGCCGTGGCCTACTCTCGTCACCACCCTGACATATGGTGTTCAGTGTTTTAGCCGGTATCCAGACCAT
ATGAAACAGCACGATTTTTTTAAATCCGCTATGCCTGAAGGTTACGTACAGGAGCGAACGATATTTTTTA
AAGACGACGGAAACTACAAAACTAGAGCCGAGGTAAAATTCGAGGGTGACACTCTCGTGAACCGGATCGA
ACTGAAGGGCATAGATTTTAAGGAGGATGGCAATATACTGGGCCACAAGCTCGAATACAACTATAATTCT
CATAATGTCTATATCATGGCGGACAAACAGAAAAACGGCATCAAGGTAAACTTTAAAATCCGACACAATA
TTGAGGACGGCTCTGTCCAGCTTGCGGACCATTACCAACAGAACACGCCGATAGGGGATGGTCCAGTACT
TCTCCCTGATAATCACTATTTGTCTACTCAGTCAGCTCTTAGCAAGGACCCAAACGAAAAACGGGATCAC
ATGGTCCTTCTTGAGTTCGTCACTGCGGCTGGGATAACACTCGGGATGGACGAACTGTATAAGTAGGCCG
CTCGAGGAGGGCCCGAACAAAAACTCATCTCAGAAGAGGATCTGAATAGCGCCGTCGACCATCATCATAA
TCATCATTGAGTTTAAACCCGCTGATCAGCCTCGACTGTGCCTTCTAGTTGCCAGCCATCTGTTGTTTGC
CCCTCCCCCGTGCCTTCCTTGACCCTGGAAGGTGCCACTCCCACTGTCCTTTCCTAATAAAATGAGGAAA
TTGCATCGCATTGTCTGAGTAGGTGTCATTCTATTCTGGGGGGTGGGGTGGGGCAGGACAGCAAGGGGGA
GGATTGGGAAGACAATAGCAGGCATGCTGGGGATGCGGTGGGCTCTATGGAGATCTATCGATGTTCTGGG
GATGCGGTGGGCTCTATGGCTTCTGAGGCGGAAAGAACCAGCTGGGGCTCTAGGGGGTATCCCC
[124 nt withheld, positions 2725-2848]
C
[91 nt withheld, positions 2850-2940]
AGGGTGATGGTTCACGTACCTAGAAGTTCCTATTCCGAAGTTCCTATTCTCTAGAAAGTATAGGAACTTC
CTTGGCCAAAAAGCCTGAACTCACCGCGACGTCTGTCGAGAAGTTTCTGATCGAAAAGTTCGACAGCGTC
TCCGACCTGATGCAGCTCTCGGAGGGCGAAGAATCTCGTGCTTTCAGCTTCGATGTAGGAGGGCGTGGAT
ATGTCCTGCGGGTAAATAGCTGCGCCGATGGTTTCTACAAAGATCGTTATGTTTATCGGCACTTTGCATC
GGCCGCGCTCCCGATTCCGGAAGTGCTTGACATTGGGGAATTCAGCGAGAGCCTGACCTATTGCATCTCC
CGCCGTGCACAGGGTGTCACGTTGCAAGACCTGCCTGAAACCGAACTGCCCGCTGTTCTGCAGCCGGTCG
CGGAGGCCATGGATGCGATCGCTGCGGCCGATCTTAGCCAGACGAGCGGGTTCGGCCCATTCGGACCGCA
AGGAATCGGTCAATACACTACATGGCGTGATTTCATATGCGCGATTGCTGATCCCCATGTGTATCACTGG
CAAACTGTGATGGACGACACCGTCAGTGCGTCCGTCGCGCAGGCTCTCGATGAGCTGATGCTTTGGGCCG
AGGACTGCCCCGAAGTCCGGCACCTCGTGCACGCGGATTTCGGCTCCAACAATGTCCTGACGGACAATGG
CCGCATAACAGCGGTCATTGACTGGAGCGAGGCGATGTTCGGGGATTCCCAATACGAGGTCGCCAACATC
TTCTTCTGGAGGCCGTGGTTGGCTTGTATGGAGCAGCAGACGCGCTACTTCGAGCGGAGGCATCCGGAGC
TTGCAGGATCGCCGCGGCTCCGGGCGTATATGCTCCGCATTGGTCTTGACCAACTCTATCAGAGCTTGGT
TGACGGCAATTTCGATGATGCAGCTTGGGCGCAGGGTCGATGCGACGCAATCGTCCGATCCGGAGCCGGG
ACTGTCGGGCGTACACAAATCGCCCGCAGAAGCGCGGCCGTCTGGACCGATGGCTGTGTAGAAGTACTCG
CCGATAGTGGAAACCGACGCCCCAGCACTCGTCCGAGGGCAAAGGAATAGCACGTACTACGAGATTTCGA
TTCCACCGCCGCCTTCTATGAAAGGTTGGGCTTCGGAATCGTTTTCCGGGACGCCGGCTGGATGATCCTC
CAGCGCGGGGATCTCATGCTGGAGTTCTTCGCCCACCCCAACTTGTTTATTGCAGCTTATAATGGTTACA
AATAAAGCAATAGCATCACAAATTTCACAAATAAAGCATTTTTTTCACTGCATTCTAGTTGTGGTTTGTC
CAAACTCATCAATGTATCTTATCATGTCTGTATACCGTCGACCTCTAGCTAGAGCTTGGCGTAATCATGG
TCATAGCTGTTTCCTGTGTGAAATTGTTATCCGCTCACAATTCCACACAACATACGAGCCGGAAGCATAA
AGTGTAAAGCCTGGGGTGCCTAATGAGTGAGCTAACTCACATTAATTGCGTTGCGCTCACTGCCCGCTTT
CCAGTCGGGAAACCTGTCGTGCCAGCTGCATTAATGAATCGGCCAACGCGCGGGGAGAGGCGGTTTGCGT
ATTGGGCGCTCTTCCGCTTCCTCGCTCACTGACTCGCTGCGCTCGGTCGTTCGGCTGCGGCGAGCGGTAT
CAGCTCACTCAAAGGCGGTAATACGGTTATCCACAGAATCAGGGGATAACGCAGGAAAGAACATGTGAGC
AAAAGGCCAGCAAAAGGCCAGGAACCGTAAAAAGGCCGCGTTGCTGGCGTTTTTCCATAGGCTCCGCCCC
CCTGACGAGCATCACAAAAATCGACGCTCAAGTCAGAGGTGGCGAAACCCGACAGGACTATAAAGATACC
AGGCGTTTCCCCCTGGAAGCTCCCTCGTGCGCTCTCCTGTTCCGACCCTGCCGCTTACCGGATACCTGTC
CGCCTTTCTCCCTTCGGGAAGCGTGGCGCTTTCTCATAGCTCACGCTGTAGGTATCTCAGTTCGGTGTAG
GTCGTTCGCTCCAAGCTGGGCTGTGTGCACGAACCCCCCGTTCAGCCCGACCGCTGCGCCTTATCCGGTA
ACTATCGTCTTGAGTCCAACCCGGTAAGACACGACTTATCGCCACTGGCAGCAGCCACTGGTAACAGGAT
TAGCAGAGCGAGGTATGTAGGCGGTGCTACAGAGTTCTTGAAGTGGTGGCCTAACTACGGCTACACTAGA
AGAACAGTATTTGGTATCTGCGCTCTGCTGAAGCCAGTTACCTTCGGAAAAAGAGTTGGTAGCTCTTGAT
CCGGCAAACAAACCACCGCTGGTAGCGGTGGTTTTTTTGTTTGCAAGCAGCAGATTACGCGCAGAAAAAA
AGGATCTCAAGAAGATCCTTTGATCTTTTCTACGGGGTCTGACGCTCAGTGGAACGAAAACTCACGTTAA
GGGATTTTGGTCATGAGATTATCAAAAAGGATCTTCACCTAGATCCTTTTAAATTAAAAATGAAGTTTTA
AATCAATCTAAAGTATATATGAGTAAACTTGGTCTGACAGTTACCAATGCTTAATCAGTGAGGCACCTAT
CTCAGCGATCTGTCTATTTCGTTCATCCATAGTTGCCTGACTCCCCGTCGTGTAGATAACTACGATACGG
GAGGGCTTACCATCTGGCCCCAGTGCTGCAATGATACCGCGAGACCCACGCTCACCGGCTCCAGATTTAT
CAGCAATAAACCAGCCAGCCGGAAGGGCCGAGCGCAGAAGTGGTCCTGCAACTTTATCCGCCTCCATCCA
GTCTATTAATTGTTGCCGGGAAGCTAGAGTAAGTAGTTCGCCAGTTAATAGTTTGCGCAACGTTGTTGCC
ATTGCTACAGGCATCGTGGTGTCACGCTCGTCGTTTGGTATGGCTTCATTCAGCTCCGGTTCCCAACGAT
CAAGGCGAGTTACATGATCCCCCATGTTGTGCAAAAAAGCGGTTAGCTCCTTCGGTCCTCCGATCGTTGT
CAGAAGTAAGTTGGCCGCAGTGTTATCACTCATGGTTATGGCAGCACTGCATAATTCTCTTACTGTCATG
CCATCCGTAAGATGCTTTTCTGTGACTGGTGAGTACTCAACCAAGTCATTCTGAGAATAGTGTATGCGGC
GACCGAGTTGCTCTTGCCCGGCGTCAATACGGGATAATACCGCGCCACATAGCAGAACTTTAAAAGTGCT
CATCATTGGAAAACGTTCTTCGGGGCGAAAACTCTCAAGGATCTTACCGCTGTTGAGATCCAGTTCGATG
TAACCCACTCGTGCACCCAACTGATCTTCAGCATCTTTTACTTTCACCAGCGTTTCTGGGTGAGCAAAAA
CAGGAAGGCAAAATGCCGCAAAAAAGGGAATAAGGGCGACACGGAAATGTTGAATACTCATACTCTTCCT
TTTTCAATATTATTGAAGCATTTATCAGGGTTATTGTCTCATGAGCGGATACATATTTGAATGTATTTAG
AAAAATAAACAAATAGGGGTTCCGCGCACATTTCCCCGAAAAGTGCCACCTGACGTCGACGGATCGGGAG
ATCTCCCGATCCCCTATGGTGCACTCTCAGTACAATCTGCTCTGATGCCGCATAGTTAAGCC
Features (pLannotate 1.2.2; 20 found; start..end, strand, type, name):
    176..583     +  promoter       SFFV promoter: spleen focus-forming virus long terminal repeat (LTR) promoter
    597..1304    +  CDS            mCherry: mCherry is a basic (constitutively fluorescent) red fluorescent protein published in 2004, derived from Discosoma sp.. It is reported to be a very rapidly-maturing monomer with low acid sensitivity.
   1341..1399    +  CDS            F2A (fragment): 2A peptide from foot-and-mouth disease virus polyprotein Eukaryotic ribosomes fail to insert a peptide bond between the Gly and Pro residues, yielding separate polypeptides.
   1590..2303    +  CDS            EGFP: EGFP is a basic (constitutively fluorescent) green fluorescent protein published in 1996, derived from Aequorea victoria. It is reported to be a rapidly-maturing weak dimer with moderate acid sensitivity.
   2416..2640    +  polyA_signal   bGH poly(A) signal: bovine growth hormone polyadenylation signal
   2656..2679    +  polyA_signal   bGH poly(A) signal (fragment): bovine growth hormone polyadenylation signal
   2683..2704    +  promoter       SV40 promoter (fragment): SV40 enhancer and early promoter
   2725..2958    +  rep_origin     f1 ori (fragment) (sequence partly withheld): f1 bacteriophage origin of replication; arrow indicates direction of (+) strand synthesis
   2963..3010    +  protein_bind   FRT: FLP-mediated recombination occurs in the 8-bp core sequence TCTAGAAA (Turan and Bode, 2011). FLP recombinase from the Saccharomyces cerevisiae 2μ plasmid
   3018..4040    +  CDS            HygR: aminoglycoside phosphotransferase from E. coli; aph(4)-Ia; confers resistance to hygromycin
   4050..4175    +  CDS            ble (fragment): BLE_KLEPN - Experimental evidence at protein level: Swiss-Prot protein existence level 1. Binding protein with a strong affinity to the bleomycin family of antibiotics. Binds to CL990; an antimitotic-antibiotic compound. From Klebsiella pneumoniae.
   4170..4291    +  polyA_signal   SV40 poly(A) signal: SV40 polyadenylation signal
   4364..4380    -  protein_bind   lac operator: The lac repressor binds to the lac operator to inhibit transcription in E. coli. This inhibition can be relieved by adding lactose or isopropyl-β-D-thiogalactopyranoside (IPTG). lac repressor encoded by lacI
   4388..4418    -  promoter       lac promoter: promoter for the E. coli lac operon
   4433..4454    -  protein_bind   CAP binding site: CAP binding activates transcription in the presence of cAMP. E. coli catabolite activator protein
   4467..4559    -  CDS            lacI (fragment): lac repressor; lacI; The lac repressor binds to the lac operator to inhibit transcription in E. coli. This inhibition can be relieved by adding lactose or isopropyl-β-D-thiogalactopyranoside (IPTG).
   4742..5330    -  rep_origin     ori: high-copy-number ColE1/pMB1/pBR322/pUC origin of replication
   5501..6361    -  CDS            AmpR: β-lactamase; bla; confers resistance to ampicillin, carbenicillin, and related antibiotics
   6362..6466    -  promoter       AmpR promoter: bla
   6525..5       -  misc_feature   bom (fragment) (across the origin): basis of mobility region from pBR322
