[The description below was written by a language model from this plasmid's Addgene catalogue record and pLannotate feature annotations shown in this document.]
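Description:
EK0354 SFFV-mCherry-SG(Bdnf.s1L72)SG-EGFP (FLP-IN) is a mammalian expression plasmid of about 6.6 kb built on a FLP-IN backbone. It is propagated in E. coli through a high-copy ColE1/pUC-type origin with ampicillin resistance (AmpR under its own bla promoter). The backbone also carries a single FRT site placed directly upstream of a hygromycin resistance coding sequence followed by an SV40 poly(A) signal. No intact promoter is annotated in front of HygR, only a short SV40 promoter fragment. This matches the usual Flp-In design, where FLP-mediated recombination into a genomic FRT landing pad supplies the promoter and makes integrants hygromycin selectable. Small fragments of f1 ori, ble, lacI and the lac promoter/operator region appear to be backbone remnants.

The payload is a single transcription unit driven by the spleen focus-forming virus (SFFV) LTR promoter and terminated by the bGH poly(A) signal. It encodes mCherry, then a partial F2A peptide annotation, then an unannotated interval of roughly 190 bp, then EGFP. Judging by the construct name, that interval holds the synthetic 72 bp sensor (Bdnf.s1L72) directed against the 3' UTR of murine Bdnf, flanked by "SG" elements, although the feature table does not annotate the sensor itself. The associated publication describes modular RNA sensing through ADAR editing. In such designs mCherry typically reports transcript expression, and the downstream EGFP is produced only after the sensor pairs with its target RNA and is edited. The record does not spell out this mechanism or the stop codon arrangement for this plasmid. Its stated purpose is expression of the Bdnf 3' UTR sensor in mammalian cells, by transfection or site-specific stable integration.
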