Addgene plasmid #191151: EK0354 SFFV-mCherry-SG(Bdnf.s1L72)SG-EGFP (FLP-IN)
Purpose: Expression of a 72 bp long sensor for murine Bdnf 3' UTR in mammalian cells
Depositing lab: Xiaojing Gao. Depositing organization: Stanford University. Publication: Modular, programmable RNA sensing using ADAR editing in living cells. Kaseniit KE, Katz N, Kolber NS, Call CC, Wengier DL, Cody WB, Sattely ES, Gao XJ. Nat Biotechnol. 2022 Oct 5. pii: 10.1038/s41587-022-01493-x. doi: 10.1038/s41587-022-01493-x. PubMed 36198772.
Backbone
  Vector backbone: FLP-IN
  Vector type: Mammalian Expression
Growth in bacteria
  Bacterial resistance: Ampicillin, 100 μg/mL
  Growth temperature: 37°C
  Growth strain: DH5alpha
  Copy number: High Copy
Gene/Insert
  Gene/Insert name: mCherry:Bdnf.s1L72:EGFP
  Species: Synthetic
  Mutation: WT
  Promoter: SFFV
  Cloning method: Unknown
Terms and licenses: Academic/Nonprofit Terms; Industry Terms: Not Available to Industry
Depositor comments: Please see https://rnasensing.bio/ for more details. Please visit https://www.biorxiv.org/content/10.1101/2022.01.28.478207v1 for bioRxiv preprint.
How to cite: EK0354 SFFV-mCherry-SG(Bdnf.s1L72)SG-EGFP (FLP-IN) was a gift from Xiaojing Gao (Addgene plasmid # 191151 ; http://n2t.net/addgene:191151 ; RRID:Addgene_191151)
